>Addgene plasmid #220895 | pCMV-haA3A-CBE-A-NG | addgene full sequence | sequence record 440617 | Addgene NGS Result
ATATGCCAAGTACGCCCCCTATTGACGTCAATGACGGTAAATGGCCCGCCTGGCATTATGCCCAGTACAT
GACCTTATGGGACTTTCCTACTTGGCAGTACATCTACGTATTAGTCATCGCTATTACCATGGTGATGCGG
TTTTGGCAGTACATCAATGGGCGTGGATAGCGGTTTGACTCACGGGGATTTCCAAGTCTCCACCCCATTG
ACGTCAATGGGAGTTTGTTTTGGCACCAAAATCAACGGAACTTTCCAAAATGTCGTAACAACTCCGCCCC
ATTGACGCAAATGGGCGGTAGGCGTGTACGGTGGGAGGTCTATATAAGCAGAGCTGGTTTAGTGAACCGT
CAGATCCGCTAGAGATCCGCGGCCGCTAATACGACTCACTATAGGGAGAGCCGCCACCATGAAACGGACA
GCCGACGGAAGCGAGTTCGAGTCACCAAAGAAGAAGCGGAAAGTCGAGGCATCTCCAGCAAGCGGACCAA
GGCACCTGATGGACCCCCACATCTTCACCTCTAACTTTAACAATGGCATCGGCAGGCACAAGACATACCT
GTGCTATGAGGTGGAGCGCCTGGACAACGGCACCAGCGTGAAGATGGATCAGCACAGAGGCTTCCTGCAC
AACCAGGCCAAGAATCTGCTGTGCGGCTTCTACGGCCGGCACGCAGAGCTGAGATTTCTGGACCTGGTGC
CTAGCCTGCAGCTGGATCCAGCCCAGATCTATAGGGTGACCTGGTTCATCAGCTGGTCCCCATGCTTTTC
CTGGGGATGTGCAGGAGAGGTGCGCGCCTTCCTGCAGGAGAATACACACGTGCGGCTGAGAATCTTTGCC
GCCCGGATCGCCGACTATGATCCTCTGTACAAGGAGGCCCTGCAGATGCTGAGAGACGCAGGAGCCCAGG
TGTCCATCATGACCTATGATGAGTTCAAGCACTGCTGGGACACATTTGTGGATCACCAGGGCTGTCCCTT
TCAGCCTTGGGACGGACTGGATGAGCACTCCCAGGCCCTGTCTGGCAGGCTGAGGGCCATCCTGCAGAAC
CAGGGCAATTCTGGAGGATCTAGCGGAGGATCCTCTGGCAGCGAGACACCAGGAACAAGCGAGTCAGCAA
CACCAGAGAGCAGTGGCGGCAGCAGCGGCGGCAGCGACAAGAAGTACAGCATCGGCCTGGCCATCGGCAC
CAACTCTGTGGGCTGGGCCGTGATCACCGACGAGTACAAGGTGCCCAGCAAGAAATTCAAGGTGCTGGGC
AACACCGACCGGCACAGCATCAAGAAGAACCTGATCGGAGCCCTGCTGTTCGACAGCGGCGAAACAGCCG
AGGCCACCCGGCTGAAGAGAACCGCCAGAAGAAGATACACCAGACGGAAGAACCGGATCTGCTATCTGCA
AGAGATCTTCAGCAACGAGATGGCCAAGGTGGACGACAGCTTCTTCCACAGACTGGAAGAGTCCTTCCTG
GTGGAAGAGGATAAGAAGCACGAGCGGCACCCCATCTTCGGCAACATCGTGGACGAGGTGGCCTACCACG
AGAAGTACCCCACCATCTACCACCTGAGAAAGAAACTGGTGGACAGCACCGACAAGGCCGACCTGCGGCT
GATCTATCTGGCCCTGGCCCACATGATCAAGTTCCGGGGCCACTTCCTGATCGAGGGCGACCTGAACCCC
GACAACAGCGACGTGGACAAGCTGTTCATCCAGCTGGTGCAGACCTACAACCAGCTGTTCGAGGAAAACC
CCATCAACGCCAGCGGCGTGGACGCCAAGGCCATCCTGTCTGCCAGACTGAGCAAGAGCAGACGGCTGGA
AAATCTGATCGCCCAGCTGCCCGGCGAGAAGAAGAATGGCCTGTTCGGAAACCTGATTGCCCTGAGCCTG
GGCCTGACCCCCAACTTCAAGAGCAACTTCGACCTGGCCGAGGATGCCAAACTGCAGCTGAGCAAGGACA
CCTACGACGACGACCTGGACAACCTGCTGGCCCAGATCGGCGACCAGTACGCCGACCTGTTTCTGGCCGC
CAAGAACCTGTCCGACGCCATCCTGCTGAGCGACATCCTGAGAGTGAACACCGAGATCACCAAGGCCCCC
CTGAGCGCCTCTATGATCAAGAGATACGACGAGCACCACCAGGACCTGACCCTGCTGAAAGCTCTCGTGC
GGCAGCAGCTGCCTGAGAAGTACAAAGAGATTTTCTTCGACCAGAGCAAGAACGGCTACGCCGGCTACAT
TGACGGCGGAGCCAGCCAGGAAGAGTTCTACAAGTTCATCAAGCCCATCCTGGAAAAGATGGACGGCACC
GAGGAACTGCTCGTGAAGCTGAACAGAGAGGACCTGCTGCGGAAGCAGCGGACCTTCGACAACGGCAGCA
TCCCCCACCAGATCCACCTGGGAGAGCTGCACGCCATTCTGCGGCGGCAGGAAGATTTTTACCCATTCCT
GAAGGACAACCGGGAAAAGATCGAGAAGATCCTGACCTTCCGCATCCCCTACTACGTGGGCCCTCTGGCC
AGGGGAAACAGCAGATTCGCCTGGATGACCAGAAAGAGCGAGGAAACCATCACCCCCTGGAACTTCGAGG
AAGTGGTGGACAAGGGCGCTTCCGCCCAGAGCTTCATCGAGCGGATGACCAACTTCGATAAGAACCTGCC
CAACGAGAAGGTGCTGCCCAAGCACAGCCTGCTGTACGAGTACTTCACCGTGTATAACGAGCTGACCAAA
GTGAAATACGTGACCGAGGGAATGAGAAAGCCCGCCTTCCTGAGCGGCGAGCAGAAAAAGGCCATCGTGG
ACCTGCTGTTCAAGACCAACCGGAAAGTGACCGTGAAGCAGCTGAAAGAGGACTACTTCAAGAAAATCGA
GTGCTTCGACTCCGTGGAAATCTCCGGCGTGGAAGATCGGTTCAACGCCTCCCTGGGCACATACCACGAT
CTGCTGAAAATTATCAAGGACAAGGACTTCCTGGACAATGAGGAAAACGAGGACATTCTGGAAGATATCG
TGCTGACCCTGACACTGTTTGAGGACAGAGAGATGATCGAGGAACGGCTGAAAACCTATGCCCACCTGTT
CGACGACAAAGTGATGAAGCAGCTGAAGCGGCGGAGATACACCGGCTGGGGCAGGCTGAGCCGGAAGCTG
ATCAACGGCATCCGGGACAAGCAGTCCGGCAAGACAATCCTGGATTTCCTGAAGTCCGACGGCTTCGCCA
ACAGAAACTTCATGCAGCTGATCCACGACGACAGCCTGACCTTTAAAGAGGACATCCAGAAAGCCCAGGT
GTCCGGCCAGGGCGATAGCCTGCACGAGCACATTGCCAATCTGGCCGGCAGCCCCGCCATTAAGAAGGGC
ATCCTGCAGACAGTGAAGGTGGTGGACGAGCTCGTGAAAGTGATGGGCCGGCACAAGCCCGAGAACATCG
TGATCGAAATGGCCAGAGAGAACCAGACCACCCAGAAGGGACAGAAGAACAGCCGCGAGAGAATGAAGCG
GATCGAAGAGGGCATCAAAGAGCTGGGCAGCCAGATCCTGAAAGAACACCCCGTGGAAAACACCCAGCTG
CAGAACGAGAAGCTGTACCTGTACTACCTGCAGAATGGGCGGGATATGTACGTGGACCAGGAACTGGACA
TCAACCGGCTGTCCGACTACGATGTGGACCATATCGTGCCTCAGAGCTTTCTGAAGGACGACTCCATCGA
CAACAAGGTGCTGACCAGAAGCGACAAGAACCGGGGCAAGAGCGACAACGTGCCCTCCGAAGAGGTCGTG
AAGAAGATGAAGAACTACTGGCGGCAGCTGCTGAACGCCAAGCTGATTACCCAGAGAAAGTTCGACAATC
TGACCAAGGCCGAGAGAGGCGGCCTGAGCGAACTGGATAAGGCCGGCTTCATCAAGAGACAGCTGGTGGA
AACCCGGCAGATCACAAAGCACGTGGCACAGATCCTGGACTCCCGGATGAACACTAAGTACGACGAGAAT
GACAAGCTGATCCGGGAAGTGAAAGTGATCACCCTGAAGTCCAAGCTGGTGTCCGATTTCCGGAAGGATT
TCCAGTTTTACAAAGTGCGCGAGATCAACAACTACCACCACGCCCACGACGCCTACCTGAACGCCGTCGT
GGGAACCGCCCTGATCAAAAAGTACCCTAAGCTGGAAAGCGAGTTCGTGTACGGCGACTACAAGGTGTAC
GACGTGCGGAAGATGATCGCCAAGAGCGAGCAGGAAATCGGCAAGGCTACCGCCAAGTACTTCTTCTACA
GCAACATCATGAACTTTTTCAAGACCGAGATTACCCTGGCCAACGGCGAGATCCGGAAGCGGCCTCTGAT
CGAGACAAACGGCGAAACCGGGGAGATCGTGTGGGATAAGGGCCGGGATTTTGCCACCGTGCGGAAAGTG
CTGAGCATGCCCCAAGTGAATATCGTGAAAAAGACCGAGGTGCAGACAGGCGGCTTCAGCAAAGAGTCTA
TCCGGCCCAAGAGGAACAGCGATAAGCTGATCGCCAGAAAGAAGGACTGGGACCCTAAGAAGTACGGCGG
CTTCGTGAGCCCCACCGTGGCCTATTCTGTGCTGGTGGTGGCCAAAGTGGAAAAGGGCAAGTCCAAGAAA
CTGAAGAGTGTGAAAGAGCTGCTGGGGATCACCATCATGGAAAGAAGCAGCTTCGAGAAGAATCCCATCG
ACTTTCTGGAAGCCAAGGGCTACAAAGAAGTGAAAAAGGACCTGATCATCAAGCTGCCTAAGTACTCCCT
GTTCGAGCTGGAAAACGGCCGGAAGAGAATGCTGGCCTCTGCCCGGTTCCTGCAGAAGGGAAACGAACTG
GCCCTGCCCTCCAAATATGTGAACTTCCTGTACCTGGCCAGCCACTATGAGAAGCTGAAGGGCTCCCCCG
AGGATAATGAGCAGAAACAGCTGTTTGTGGAACAGCACAAGCACTACCTGGACGAGATCATCGAGCAGAT
CAGCGAGTTCTCCAAGAGAGTGATCCTGGCCGACGCTAATCTGGACAAAGTGCTGTCCGCCTACAACAAG
CACCGGGATAAGCCCATCAGAGAGCAGGCCGAGAATATCATCCACCTGTTTACCCTGACCAATCTGGGAG
CCCCTCGGGCCTTCAAGTACTTTGACACCACCATCGACCGGAAGGTGTACCGGAGCACCAAAGAGGTGCT
GGACGCCACCCTGATCCACCAGAGCATCACCGGCCTGTACGAGACACGGATCGACCTGTCTCAGCTGGGA
GGCGACAGCGGCGGGAGCGGCGGGAGCGGGGGGAGCACTAATCTGAGCGACATCATTGAGAAGGAGACTG
GGAAACAGCTGGTCATTCAGGAGTCCATCCTGATGCTGCCTGAGGAGGTGGAGGAAGTGATCGGCAACAA
GCCAGAGTCTGACATCCTGGTGCACACCGCCTACGACGAGTCCACAGATGAGAATGTGATGCTGCTGACC
TCTGACGCCCCCGAGTATAAGCCTTGGGCCCTGGTCATCCAGGATTCTAACGGCGAGAATAAGATCAAGA
TGCTGAGCGGAGGATCCGGAGGATCTGGAGGCAGCACCAACCTGTCTGACATCATCGAGAAGGAGACAGG
CAAGCAGCTGGTCATCCAGGAGAGCATCCTGATGCTGCCCGAAGAAGTCGAAGAAGTGATCGGAAACAAG
CCTGAGAGCGATATCCTGGTCCATACCGCCTACGACGAGAGTACCGACGAAAATGTGATGCTGCTGACAT
CCGACGCCCCAGAGTATAAGCCCTGGGCTCTGGTCATCCAGGATTCCAACGGAGAGAACAAAATCAAAAT
GCTGTCTGGCGGCTCAAAAAGAACCGCCGACGGCAGCGAATTCGAGCCCAAGAAGAAGAGGAAAGTCGGA
TCCTACCCATACGATGTTCCAGATTACGCTTATCCCTACGACGTGCCTGATTATGCATACCCATATGATG
TCCCCGACTATGCCTAACCGGTCATCATCACCATCACCATTGAGTTTAAACCCGCTGATCAGCCTCGACT
GTGCCTTCTAGTTGCCAGCCATCTGTTGTTTGCCCCTCCCCCGTGCCTTCCTTGACCCTGGAAGGTGCCA
CTCCCACTGTCCTTTCCTAATAAAATGAGGAAATTGCATCGCATTGTCTGAGTAGGTGTCATTCTATTCT
GGGGGGTGGGGTGGGGCAGGACAGCAAGGGGGAGGATTGGGAAGACAATAGCAGGCATGCTGGGGATGCG
GTGGGCTCTATGGCTTCTGAGGCGGAAAGAACCAGCTGGGGCTCGATACCGTCGACCTCTAGCTAGAGCT
TGGCGTAATCATGGTCATAGCTGTTTCCTGTGTGAAATTGTTATCCGCTCACAATTCCACACAACATACG
AGCCGGAAGCATAAAGTGTAAAGCCTAGGGTGCCTAATGAGTGAGCTAACTCACATTAATTGCGTTGCGC
TCACTGCCCGCTTTCCAGTCGGGAAACCTGTCGTGCCAGCTGCATTAATGAATCGGCCAACGCGCGGGGA
GAGGCGGTTTGCGTATTGGGCGCTCTTCCGCTTCCTCGCTCACTGACTCGCTGCGCTCGGTCGTTCGGCT
GCGGCGAGCGGTATCAGCTCACTCAAAGGCGGTAATACGGTTATCCACAGAATCAGGGGATAACGCAGGA
AAGAACATGTGAGCAAAAGGCCAGCAAAAGGCCAGGAACCGTAAAAAGGCCGCGTTGCTGGCGTTTTTCC
ATAGGCTCCGCCCCCCTGACGAGCATCACAAAAATCGACGCTCAAGTCAGAGGTGGCGAAACCCGACAGG
ACTATAAAGATACCAGGCGTTTCCCCCTGGAAGCTCCCTCGTGCGCTCTCCTGTTCCGACCCTGCCGCTT
ACCGGATACCTGTCCGCCTTTCTCCCTTCGGGAAGCGTGGCGCTTTCTCATAGCTCACGCTGTAGGTATC
TCAGTTCGGTGTAGGTCGTTCGCTCCAAGCTGGGCTGTGTGCACGAACCCCCCGTTCAGCCCGACCGCTG
CGCCTTATCCGGTAACTATCGTCTTGAGTCCAACCCGGTAAGACACGACTTATCGCCACTGGCAGCAGCC
ACTGGTAACAGGATTAGCAGAGCGAGGTATGTAGGCGGTGCTACAGAGTTCTTGAAGTGGTGGCCTAACT
ACGGCTACACTAGAAGAACAGTATTTGGTATCTGCGCTCTGCTGAAGCCAGTTACCTTCGGAAAAAGAGT
TGGTAGCTCTTGATCCGGCAAACAAACCACCGCTGGTAGCGGTGGTTTTTTTGTTTGCAAGCAGCAGATT
ACGCGCAGAAAAAAAGAATCTCAAGAAGATCCTTTGATCTTTTCTACGGGGTCTGACACTCAGTGGAACG
AAAACTCACGTTAAGGGATTTTGGTCATGAGATTATCAAAAAGGATCTTCACCTAGATCCTTTTAAATTA
AAAATGAAGTTTTAAATCAATCTAAAGTATATATGAGTAAACTTGGTCTGACAGTTACCAATGCTTAATC
AGTGAGGCACCTATCTCAGCGATCTGTCTATTTCGTTCATCCATAGTTGCCTGACTCCCCGTCGTGTAGA
TAACTACGATACGGGAGGGCTTACCATCTGGCCCCAGTGCTGCAATGATACCGCGAGACCCACGCTCACC
GGCTCCAGATTTATCAGCAATAAACCAGCCAGCCGGAAGGGCCGAGCGCAGAAGTGGTCCTGCAACTTTA
TCCGCCTCCATCCAGTCTATTAATTGTTGCCGGGAAGCTAGAGTAAGTAGTTCGCCAGTTAATAGTTTGC
GCAACGTTGTTGCCATTGCTACAGGCATCGTGGTGTCACGCTCGTCGTTTGGTATGGCTTCATTCAGCTC
CGGTTCCCAACGATCAAGGCGAGTTACATGATCCCCCATGTTGTGCAAAAAAGCGGTTAGCTCCTTCGGT
CCTCCGATCGTTGTCAGAAGTAAGTTGGCCGCAGTGTTATCACTCATGGTTATGGCAGCACTGCATAATT
CTCTTACTGTCATGCCATCCGTAAGATGCTTTTCTGTGACTGGTGAGTACTCAACCAAGTCATTCTGAGA
ATAGTGTATGCGGCGACCGAGTTGCTCTTGCCCGGCGTCAATACGGGATAATACCGCGCCACATAGCAGA
ACTTTAAAAGTGCTCATCATTGGAAAACGTTCTTCGGGGCGAAAACTCTCAAGGATCTTACCGCTGTTGA
GATCCAGTTCGATGTAACCCACTCGTGCACCCAACTGATCTTCAGCATCTTTTACTTTCACCAGCGTTTC
TGGGTGAGCAAAAACAGGAAGGCAAAATGCCGCAAAAAAGGGAATAAGGGCGACACGGAAATGTTGAATA
CTCATACTCTTCCTTTTTCAATATTATTGAAGCATTTATCAGGGTTATTGTCTCATGAGCGGATACATAT
TTGAATGTATTTAGAAAAATAAACAAATAGGGGTTCCGCGCACATTTCCCCGAAAAGTGCCACCTGACGT
CGACGGATCGGGAGATCGATCTCCCGATCCCCTAGGGTCGACTCTCAGTACAATCTGCTCTGATGCCGCA
TAGTTAAGCCAGTATCTGCTCCCTGCTTGTGTGTTGGAGGTCGCTGAGTAGTGCGCGAGCAAAATTTAAG
CTACAACAAGGCAAGGCTTGACCGACAATTGCATGAAGAATCTGCTTAGGGTTAGGCGTTTTGCGCTGCT
TCGCGATGTACGGGCCAGATATACGCGTTGACATTGATTATTGACTAGTTATTAATAGTAATCAATTACG
GGGTCATTAGTTCATAGCCCATATATGGAGTTCCGCGTTACATAACTTACGGTAAATGGCCCGCCTGGCT
GACCGCCCAACGACCCCCGCCCATTGACGTCAATAATGACGTATGTTCCCATAGTAACGCCAATAGGGAC
TTTCCATTGACGTCAATGGGTGGAGTATTTACGGTAAACTGCCCACTTGGCAGTACATCAAGTGTATC
Features (pLannotate 1.2.2; 20 found; start..end, strand, type, name):
    204..221     -  promoter       CMV promoter (fragment): human cytomegalovirus (CMV) immediate early promoter
    284..335     +  promoter       CMVd2 promoter: truncated human cytomegalovirus (CMV) immediate early promoter that yields moderately reduced expression relative to the full-length promoter
    377..395     +  promoter       T7 promoter: promoter for bacteriophage T7 RNA polymerase
    466..1059    +  CDS            APOBEC3A: ABC3A_HUMAN - Experimental evidence at protein level: Swiss-Prot protein existence level 1. DNA deaminase (cytidine deaminase) with restriction activity against viruses, foreign DNA and mobility of retrotransposons. Exhibits antiviral activity against adeno-associated virus (AAV) and human T- cell leukemia virus type 1 (HTLV-1) and may inhibit the mobility of LTR and non-LTR retrotransposons. Selectively targets single-stranded DNA and can deaminate both methylcytosine and cytosine in foreign DNA. Can induce somatic hypermutation in the nuclear and mitochondrial DNA. May also play a role in th
   1156..2757    +  CDS            dCas9(N): N-terminal portion of catalytically inactive Streptococcus pyogenes dCas9 carrying the D10A mutation (Zetsche et al., 2015)
   2758..5256    +  CDS            Cas9(C): C-terminal portion of Streptococcus pyogenes Cas9 (Zetsche et al., 2015)
   5566..5814    +  CDS            UGI: UNGI_BPPB2 - Experimental evidence at protein level: Swiss-Prot protein existence level 1. This protein binds specifically and reversibly to the host uracil-DNA glycosylase, preventing removal of uracil residues from PBS2 DNA by the host uracil-excision repair system. From Bacillus phage PBS2 (Bacteriophage PBS2).
   5884..5964    +  CDS            3xHA: three tandem HA epitope tags
   6019..6243    +  polyA_signal   bGH poly(A) signal: bovine growth hormone polyadenylation signal
   6247..6268    +  promoter       SV40 promoter (fragment): SV40 enhancer and early promoter
   6273..6289    +  misc_feature   MCS (fragment): pBluescript multiple cloning site
   6338..6354    -  protein_bind   lac operator: The lac repressor binds to the lac operator to inhibit transcription in E. coli. This inhibition can be relieved by adding lactose or isopropyl-β-D-thiogalactopyranoside (IPTG). lac repressor encoded by lacI
   6362..6392    -  promoter       lac promoter: promoter for the E. coli lac operon
   6407..6428    -  protein_bind   CAP binding site: CAP binding activates transcription in the presence of cAMP. E. coli catabolite activator protein
   6441..6533    -  CDS            lacI (fragment): lac repressor; lacI; The lac repressor binds to the lac operator to inhibit transcription in E. coli. This inhibition can be relieved by adding lactose or isopropyl-β-D-thiogalactopyranoside (IPTG).
   6716..7304    -  rep_origin     ori: high-copy-number ColE1/pMB1/pBR322/pUC origin of replication
   7475..8335    -  CDS            AmpR: β-lactamase; bla; confers resistance to ampicillin, carbenicillin, and related antibiotics
   8336..8440    -  promoter       AmpR promoter: bla
   8511..8555    -  misc_feature   bom (fragment): basis of mobility region from pBR322
   8710..131     +  enhancer       CMV enhancer (across the origin): human cytomegalovirus immediate early enhancer
