[The description below was written by a language model from this plasmid's Addgene catalogue record and pLannotate feature annotations shown in this document.]
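Description:
pCMV-haA3A-CBE-A-NG is an 8,958 bp mammalian expression plasmid that encodes a cytosine base editor built on an engineered human APOBEC3A deaminase and the SpCas9-NG variant. It is propagated in E. coli as a high-copy plasmid through a ColE1/pBR322-type origin and is selected with ampicillin via the β-lactamase gene and its native promoter. The backbone also carries leftover fragments of the lac promoter/operator region, lacI, a pBluescript cloning site, an SV40 promoter and the pBR322 bom region. These appear to be vestigial and do not contribute to the payload.

The expression cassette is driven by the CMV immediate early enhancer, which spans the sequence origin, together with CMV promoter sequence that the annotation picks up only as short or truncated matches. A T7 promoter just upstream of the coding region could support in vitro transcription. The open reading frame begins with the APOBEC3A domain, followed after a gap consistent with a linker by Cas9. Cas9 is annotated in two contiguous pieces, the N-terminal one carrying the D10A mutation, which suggests a nickase of the kind usual in base editors. Downstream lie an annotated UGI (uracil glycosylase inhibitor) domain, which blocks excision of the uracil created by deamination and so favours C-to-T outcomes, and a 3xHA epitope tag for detection, ending at the bGH polyadenylation signal. The specific substitutions that define the haA3A-A deaminase variant and the NG-PAM Cas9 changes are not listed in the record, and no nuclear localisation signals are annotated.

No guide RNA cassette is present, so a guide must be supplied separately. The plasmid is intended for transient expression of this editor in mammalian cells to perform accurate, efficient cytosine base editing at sites with relaxed NG PAMs.
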