Addgene plasmid #220895: pCMV-haA3A-CBE-A-NG
Purpose: Express haA3A-CBE-A-NG (with SpCas9-NG variant) in mammalian cells
Depositing lab: Dali Li. Depositing organization: East China Normal University. Publication: Engineering APOBEC3A deaminase for highly accurate and efficient base editing. Yang L, Huo Y, Wang M, Zhang D, Zhang T, Wu H, Rao X, Meng H, Yin S, Mei J, Zhang D, Chen X, Lv J, Liu M, Cheng Y, Guan Y, Feng B, Song G, Yi C, Liu M, Zeng F, Wang L, Li D. Nat Chem Biol. 2024 Mar 29. doi: 10.1038/s41589-024-01595-4. PubMed 38553609.
Backbone
  Vector backbone: pCMV with a BR322 origin
  Total vector size (bp): 8958
  Vector type: Mammalian Expression
Growth in bacteria
  Bacterial resistance: Ampicillin, 100 μg/mL
  Growth temperature: 37°C
  Growth strain: DH5alpha
  Copy number: High Copy
Gene/Insert
  Gene/Insert name: haA3A-CBE-A-NG
Terms and licenses: Academic/Nonprofit Terms; Industry Terms: Not Available to Industry
How to cite: pCMV-haA3A-CBE-A-NG was a gift from Dali Li (Addgene plasmid # 220895 ; http://n2t.net/addgene:220895 ; RRID:Addgene_220895)
